Addgene plasmid #61359: pcDNA-dCas9-p300 Core (1645/1646 RR/EE)
Purpose: encodes S. pyogenes dCas9 with c-terminal fusion of human p300 HAT core (aa 1048-1664; mutation 1645/1646 RR/EE) driven by CMV promoter
Depositing lab: Charles Gersbach. Depositing organization: Duke University. Publication: Epigenome editing by a CRISPR-Cas9-based acetyltransferase activates genes from promoters and enhancers. Hilton IB, D'Ippolito AM, Vockley CM, Thakore PI, Crawford GE, Reddy TE, Gersbach CA. Nat Biotechnol. 2015 May;33(5):510-7. doi: 10.1038/nbt.3199. Epub 2015 Apr 6. PubMed 25849900.
Backbone
  Vector backbone: pcDNA3.1
  Backbone manufacturer: Invitrogen; Life Technologies
  Total vector size (bp): 11475
  Vector type: Mammalian Expression, CRISPR, Synthetic Biology
Growth in bacteria
  Bacterial resistance: Ampicillin, 100 μg/mL
  Growth temperature: 37°C
  Growth strain: Stbl3
  Copy number: High Copy
Gene/Insert
  Gene/Insert name: S.pyogenes dCas9 with c-terminal human p300 Core effector fusion (aa 1048-1664 of human p300)
  Species: H. sapiens (human), Synthetic; S. pyogenes
  Insert size (bp): 6138
  Mutation: D10A; H840A in S.pyogenes Cas9; 1645/1646 RR/EE mutation in p300 Core
  GenBank ID: WP_010922251.1 NP_001420.2
  Entrez Gene: EP300 (a.k.a. KAT3B, MKHK2, RSTS2, p300)
  Promoter: CMV
  Tag / fusion protein: Flag (N terminal on insert); SV40 NLS (N terminal on insert); SV40 NLS (C terminal on insert); HA (C terminal on insert)
  Cloning method: Restriction Enzyme; 5′ cloning site AscI (not destroyed); 3′ cloning site PmeI (not destroyed)
  Sequencing primers: 5′ CMV F; 3′ Bgh R
Terms and licenses: Academic/Nonprofit Terms; Industry Terms: Not Available to Industry
How to cite: pcDNA-dCas9-p300 Core (1645/1646 RR/EE) was a gift from Charles Gersbach (Addgene plasmid # 61359 ; http://n2t.net/addgene:61359 ; RRID:Addgene_61359)
