[The description below was written by a language model from this plasmid's Addgene catalogue record and pLannotate feature annotations shown in this document.]
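Description:
pcDNA-dCas9-p300 Core (1645/1646 RR/EE) is an 11,475 bp mammalian expression plasmid built on the pcDNA3.1 backbone for CRISPR-based epigenome editing. It is propagated in E. coli through a high-copy ColE1/pUC-type origin with ampicillin selection from the β-lactamase gene. It also carries an f1 phage origin. An SV40 promoter-driven neomycin phosphotransferase cassette with an SV40 polyadenylation signal allows G418 selection of transfected mammalian cells. The short lac promoter/operator, lacI, ble, bom and HIV LTR fragments called by the automated annotation are probably backbone remnants or partial matches, not functional parts of the design.

The roughly 6.1 kb insert sits between AscI and PmeI sites and is transcribed from the human CMV immediate-early enhancer/promoter, terminating at the bovine growth hormone polyadenylation signal. A T7 promoter lies just upstream of the coding region. The open reading frame encodes an N-terminal FLAG epitope (annotated as 3xFLAG) and SV40 nuclear localisation signal. These are followed by Streptococcus pyogenes dCas9, which carries the nuclease-inactivating D10A and H840A mutations. The C-terminal portion is the histone acetyltransferase core of human p300 (EP300, residues 1048–1664), with a further SV40 NLS and an HA tag recorded at the C terminus.

In this version the p300 core carries arginine-to-glutamate substitutions at positions 1645 and 1646. The record does not state their functional consequence, but the plasmid is evidently a mutant variant of the dCas9-p300 Core fusion. No guide RNA cassette is annotated, so a guide would have to be supplied separately to direct the fusion to chosen promoters or enhancers. Such a variant would typically be compared with the unmutated fusion when studying targeted acetylation and gene activation.
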