Features (pLannotate 1.2.2; 22 found; start..end, strand, type, name):
     28..80      -  misc_feature   bom (fragment): basis of mobility region from pBR322
    235..614     +  enhancer       CMV enhancer: human cytomegalovirus immediate early enhancer
    615..818     +  promoter       CMV promoter: human cytomegalovirus (CMV) immediate early promoter
    814..847     +  LTR            5' LTR (truncated) (fragment): truncated 5' long terminal repeat (LTR) from HIV-1
    863..881     +  promoter       T7 promoter: promoter for bacteriophage T7 RNA polymerase
    907..972     +  CDS            3xFLAG: three tandem FLAG® epitope tags, followed by an enterokinase cleavage site
   1009..5112    +  CDS            dCas9: catalytically dead mutant of the Cas9 endonuclease from the Streptococcus pyogenes Type II CRISPR/Cas system RNA-guided DNA-binding protein that lacks endonuclease activity due to the D10A mutation in the RuvC catalytic domain and the H840A mutation in the HNH catalytic domain
   5167..7017    +  CDS            p300 core (fragment): catalytic histone acetyltransferase core of the human E1A-associated protein p300 (Delvecchio et al., 2013); EP300
   7075..7299    +  polyA_signal   bGH poly(A) signal: bovine growth hormone polyadenylation signal
   7303..7324    +  promoter       SV40 promoter (fragment): SV40 enhancer and early promoter
   7345..7773    +  rep_origin     f1 ori (sequence partly withheld): f1 bacteriophage origin of replication; arrow indicates direction of (+) strand synthesis
   7787..8116    +  promoter       SV40 promoter: SV40 enhancer and early promoter
   8183..8974    +  CDS            neo: KKA2_KLEPN - Also known as kan, nptII. Experimental evidence at protein level: Swiss-Prot protein existence level 1. Resistance to kanamycin, neomycin, paromomycin, ribostamycin, butirosin and gentamicin B. From Klebsiella pneumoniae.
   8998..9156    +  CDS            ble (fragment): BLE_KLEPN - Experimental evidence at protein level: Swiss-Prot protein existence level 1. Binding protein with a strong affinity to the bleomycin family of antibiotics. Binds to CL990; an antimitotic-antibiotic compound. From Klebsiella pneumoniae.
   9151..9272    +  polyA_signal   SV40 poly(A) signal: SV40 polyadenylation signal
   9343..9365    -  protein_bind   lac operator (fragment): The lac repressor binds to the lac operator to inhibit transcription in E. coli. This inhibition can be relieved by adding lactose or isopropyl-β-D-thiogalactopyranoside (IPTG). lac repressor encoded by lacI
   9369..9399    -  promoter       lac promoter: promoter for the E. coli lac operon
   9414..9435    -  protein_bind   CAP binding site: CAP binding activates transcription in the presence of cAMP. E. coli catabolite activator protein
   9448..9540    -  CDS            lacI (fragment): lac repressor; lacI; The lac repressor binds to the lac operator to inhibit transcription in E. coli. This inhibition can be relieved by adding lactose or isopropyl-β-D-thiogalactopyranoside (IPTG).
   9723..10308   -  rep_origin     ori: high-copy-number ColE1/pMB1/pBR322/pUC origin of replication
  10479..11339   -  CDS            AmpR: β-lactamase; bla; confers resistance to ampicillin, carbenicillin, and related antibiotics
  11340..11444   -  promoter       AmpR promoter: bla
>Addgene plasmid #61359 | pcDNA-dCas9-p300 Core (1645/1646 RR/EE) | depositor full sequence | sequence record 99792 | Expected full sequence
GACGGATCGGGAGATCTCCCGATCCCCTATGGTGCACTCTCAGTACAATCTGCTCTGATGCCGCATAGTT
AAGCCAGTATCTGCTCCCTGCTTGTGTGTTGGAGGTCGCTGAGTAGTGCGCGAGCAAAATTTAAGCTACA
ACAAGGCAAGGCTTGACCGACAATTGCATGAAGAATCTGCTTAGGGTTAGGCGTTTTGCGCTGCTTCGCG
ATGTACGGGCCAGATATACGCGTTGACATTGATTATTGACTAGTTATTAATAGTAATCAATTACGGGGTC
ATTAGTTCATAGCCCATATATGGAGTTCCGCGTTACATAACTTACGGTAAATGGCCCGCCTGGCTGACCG
CCCAACGACCCCCGCCCATTGACGTCAATAATGACGTATGTTCCCATAGTAACGCCAATAGGGACTTTCC
ATTGACGTCAATGGGTGGAGTATTTACGGTAAACTGCCCACTTGGCAGTACATCAAGTGTATCATATGCC
AAGTACGCCCCCTATTGACGTCAATGACGGTAAATGGCCCGCCTGGCATTATGCCCAGTACATGACCTTA
TGGGACTTTCCTACTTGGCAGTACATCTACGTATTAGTCATCGCTATTACCATGGTGATGCGGTTTTGGC
AGTACATCAATGGGCGTGGATAGCGGTTTGACTCACGGGGATTTCCAAGTCTCCACCCCATTGACGTCAA
TGGGAGTTTGTTTTGGCACCAAAATCAACGGGACTTTCCAAAATGTCGTAACAACTCCGCCCCATTGACG
CAAATGGGCGGTAGGCGTGTACGGTGGGAGGTCTATATAAGCAGAGCTCTCTGGCTAACTAGAGAACCCA
CTGCTTACTGGCTTATCGAAATTAATACGACTCACTATAGGGAGACCCAAGCTGGCTAGCGCCATGGACT
ACAAAGACCATGACGGTGATTATAAAGATCATGACATCGATTACAAGGATGACGATGACAAGATGGCCCC
CAAGAAGAAGAGGAAGGTGGGCCGCGGAATGGATAAGAAATACTCAATAGGCTTAGCTATCGGCACAAAT
AGCGTCGGATGGGCGGTGATCACTGATGAATATAAGGTTCCGTCTAAAAAGTTCAAGGTTCTGGGAAATA
CAGACCGCCACAGTATCAAAAAAAATCTTATAGGGGCTCTTTTATTTGACAGTGGAGAGACAGCGGAAGC
GACTCGTCTCAAACGGACAGCTCGTAGAAGGTATACACGTCGGAAGAATCGTATTTGTTATCTACAGGAG
ATTTTTTCAAATGAGATGGCGAAAGTAGATGATAGTTTCTTTCATCGACTTGAAGAGTCTTTTTTGGTGG
AAGAAGACAAGAAGCATGAACGTCATCCTATTTTTGGAAATATAGTAGATGAAGTTGCTTATCATGAGAA
ATATCCAACTATCTATCATCTGCGAAAAAAATTGGTAGATTCTACTGATAAAGCGGATTTGCGCTTAATC
TATTTGGCCTTAGCGCATATGATTAAGTTTCGTGGTCATTTTTTGATTGAGGGAGATTTAAATCCTGATA
ATAGTGATGTGGACAAACTATTTATCCAGTTGGTACAAACCTACAATCAATTATTTGAAGAAAACCCTAT
TAACGCAAGTGGAGTAGATGCTAAAGCGATTCTTTCTGCACGATTGAGTAAATCAAGACGATTAGAAAAT
CTCATTGCTCAGCTCCCCGGTGAGAAGAAAAATGGCTTATTTGGGAATCTCATTGCTTTGTCATTGGGTT
TGACCCCTAATTTTAAATCAAATTTTGATTTGGCAGAAGATGCTAAATTACAGCTTTCAAAAGATACTTA
CGATGATGATTTAGATAATTTATTGGCGCAAATTGGAGATCAATATGCTGATTTGTTTTTGGCAGCTAAG
AATTTATCAGATGCTATTTTACTTTCAGATATCCTAAGAGTAAATACTGAAATAACTAAGGCTCCCCTAT
CAGCTTCAATGATTAAACGCTACGATGAACATCATCAAGACTTGACTCTTTTAAAAGCTTTAGTTCGACA
ACAACTTCCAGAAAAGTATAAAGAAATCTTTTTTGATCAATCAAAAAACGGATATGCAGGTTATATTGAT
GGGGGAGCTAGCCAAGAAGAATTTTATAAATTTATCAAACCAATTTTAGAAAAAATGGATGGTACTGAGG
AATTATTGGTGAAACTAAATCGTGAAGATTTGCTGCGCAAGCAACGGACCTTTGACAACGGCTCTATTCC
CCATCAAATTCACTTGGGTGAGCTGCATGCTATTTTGAGAAGACAAGAAGACTTTTATCCATTTTTAAAA
GACAATCGTGAGAAGATTGAAAAAATCTTGACTTTTCGAATTCCTTATTATGTTGGTCCATTGGCGCGTG
GCAATAGTCGTTTTGCATGGATGACTCGGAAGTCTGAAGAAACAATTACCCCATGGAATTTTGAAGAAGT
TGTCGATAAAGGTGCTTCAGCTCAATCATTTATTGAACGCATGACAAACTTTGATAAAAATCTTCCAAAT
GAAAAAGTACTACCAAAACATAGTTTGCTTTATGAGTATTTTACGGTTTATAACGAATTGACAAAGGTCA
AATATGTTACTGAAGGAATGCGAAAACCAGCATTTCTTTCAGGTGAACAGAAGAAAGCCATTGTTGATTT
ACTCTTCAAAACAAATCGAAAAGTAACCGTTAAGCAATTAAAAGAAGATTATTTCAAAAAAATAGAATGT
TTTGATAGTGTTGAAATTTCAGGAGTTGAAGATAGATTTAATGCTTCATTAGGTACCTACCATGATTTGC
TAAAAATTATTAAAGATAAAGATTTTTTGGATAATGAAGAAAATGAAGATATCTTAGAGGATATTGTTTT
AACATTGACCTTATTTGAAGATAGGGAGATGATTGAGGAAAGACTTAAAACATATGCTCACCTCTTTGAT
GATAAGGTGATGAAACAGCTTAAACGTCGCCGTTATACTGGTTGGGGACGTTTGTCTCGAAAATTGATTA
ATGGTATTAGGGATAAGCAATCTGGCAAAACAATATTAGATTTTTTGAAATCAGATGGTTTTGCCAATCG
CAATTTTATGCAGCTGATCCATGATGATAGTTTGACATTTAAAGAAGACATTCAAAAAGCACAAGTGTCT
GGACAAGGCGATAGTTTACATGAACATATTGCAAATTTAGCTGGTAGCCCTGCTATTAAAAAAGGTATTT
TACAGACTGTAAAAGTTGTTGATGAATTGGTCAAAGTAATGGGGCGGCATAAGCCAGAAAATATCGTTAT
TGAAATGGCACGTGAAAATCAGACAACTCAAAAGGGCCAGAAAAATTCGCGAGAGCGTATGAAACGAATC
GAAGAAGGTATCAAAGAATTAGGAAGTCAGATTCTTAAAGAGCATCCTGTTGAAAATACTCAATTGCAAA
ATGAAAAGCTCTATCTCTATTATCTCCAAAATGGAAGAGACATGTATGTGGACCAAGAATTAGATATTAA
TCGTTTAAGTGATTATGATGTCGATGCCATTGTTCCACAAAGTTTCCTTAAAGACGATTCAATAGACAAT
AAGGTCTTAACGCGTTCTGATAAAAATCGTGGTAAATCGGATAACGTTCCAAGTGAAGAAGTAGTCAAAA
AGATGAAAAACTATTGGAGACAACTTCTAAACGCCAAGTTAATCACTCAACGTAAGTTTGATAATTTAAC
GAAAGCTGAACGTGGAGGTTTGAGTGAACTTGATAAAGCTGGTTTTATCAAACGCCAATTGGTTGAAACT
CGCCAAATCACTAAGCATGTGGCACAAATTTTGGATAGTCGCATGAATACTAAATACGATGAAAATGATA
AACTTATTCGAGAGGTTAAAGTGATTACCTTAAAATCTAAATTAGTTTCTGACTTCCGAAAAGATTTCCA
ATTCTATAAAGTACGTGAGATTAACAATTACCATCATGCCCATGATGCGTATCTAAATGCCGTCGTTGGA
ACTGCTTTGATTAAGAAATATCCAAAACTTGAATCGGAGTTTGTCTATGGTGATTATAAAGTTTATGATG
TTCGTAAAATGATTGCTAAGTCTGAGCAAGAAATAGGCAAAGCAACCGCAAAATATTTCTTTTACTCTAA
TATCATGAACTTCTTCAAAACAGAAATTACACTTGCAAATGGAGAGATTCGCAAACGCCCTCTAATCGAA
ACTAATGGGGAAACTGGAGAAATTGTCTGGGATAAAGGGCGAGATTTTGCCACAGTGCGCAAAGTATTGT
CCATGCCCCAAGTCAATATTGTCAAGAAAACAGAAGTACAGACAGGCGGATTCTCCAAGGAGTCAATTTT
ACCAAAAAGAAATTCGGACAAGCTTATTGCTCGTAAAAAAGACTGGGATCCAAAAAAATATGGTGGTTTT
GATAGTCCAACGGTAGCTTATTCAGTCCTAGTGGTTGCTAAGGTGGAAAAAGGGAAATCGAAGAAGTTAA
AATCCGTTAAAGAGTTACTAGGGATCACAATTATGGAAAGAAGTTCCTTTGAAAAAAATCCGATTGACTT
TTTAGAAGCTAAAGGATATAAGGAAGTTAAAAAAGACTTAATCATTAAACTACCTAAATATAGTCTTTTT
GAGTTAGAAAACGGTCGTAAACGGATGCTGGCTAGTGCCGGAGAATTACAAAAAGGAAATGAGCTGGCTC
TGCCAAGCAAATATGTGAATTTTTTATATTTAGCTAGTCATTATGAAAAGTTGAAGGGTAGTCCAGAAGA
TAACGAACAAAAACAATTGTTTGTGGAGCAGCATAAGCATTATTTAGATGAGATTATTGAGCAAATCAGT
GAATTTTCTAAGCGTGTTATTTTAGCAGATGCCAATTTAGATAAAGTTCTTAGTGCATATAACAAACATA
GAGACAAACCAATACGTGAACAAGCAGAAAATATTATTCATTTATTTACGTTGACGAATCTTGGAGCTCC
CGCTGCTTTTAAATATTTTGATACAACAATTGATCGTAAACGATATACGTCTACAAAAGAAGTTTTAGAT
GCCACTCTTATCCATCAATCCATCACTGGTCTTTATGAAACACGCATTGATTTGAGTCAGCTAGGAGGTG
ACCCAATTGCCGGATCCAAGGCTAGCCCGAAAAAGAAACGCAAAGTTGGGCGCGCCATTTTCAAACCAGA
AGAACTACGACAGGCACTGATGCCAACTTTGGAGGCACTTTACCGTCAGGATCCAGAATCCCTTCCCTTT
CGTCAACCTGTGGACCCTCAGCTTTTAGGAATCCCTGATTACTTTGATATTGTGAAGAGCCCCATGGATC
TTTCTACCATTAAGAGGAAGTTAGACACTGGACAGTATCAGGAGCCCTGGCAGTATGTCGATGATATTTG
GCTTATGTTCAATAATGCCTGGTTATATAACCGGAAAACATCACGGGTATACAAATACTGCTCCAAGCTC
TCTGAGGTCTTTGAACAAGAAATTGACCCAGTGATGCAAAGCCTTGGATACTGTTGTGGCAGAAAGTTGG
AGTTCTCTCCACAGACACTGTGTTGCTACGGCAAACAGTTGTGCACAATACCTCGTGATGCCACTTATTA
CAGTTACCAGAACAGGTATCATTTCTGTGAGAAGTGTTTCAATGAGATCCAAGGGGAGAGCGTTTCTTTG
GGGGATGACCCTTCCCAGCCTCAAACTACAATAAATAAAGAACAATTTTCCAAGAGAAAAAATGACACAC
TGGATCCTGAACTGTTTGTTGAATGTACAGAGTGCGGAAGAAAGATGCATCAGATCTGTGTCCTTCACCA
TGAGATCATCTGGCCTGCTGGATTCGTCTGTGATGGCTGTTTAAAGAAAAGTGCACGAACTAGGAAAGAA
AATAAGTTTTCTGCTAAAAGGTTGCCATCTACCAGACTTGGCACCTTTCTAGAGAATCGTGTGAATGACT
TTCTGAGGCGACAGAATCACCCTGAGTCAGGAGAGGTCACTGTTAGAGTAGTTCATGCTTCTGACAAAAC
CGTGGAAGTAAAACCAGGCATGAAAGCAAGGTTTGTGGACAGTGGAGAGATGGCAGAATCCTTTCCATAC
CGAACCAAAGCCCTCTTTGCCTTTGAAGAAATTGATGGTGTTGACCTGTGCTTCTTTGGCATGCATGTTC
AAGAGTATGGCTCTGACTGCCCTCCACCCAACCAGAGGAGAGTATACATATCTTACCTCGATAGTGTTCA
TTTCTTCCGTCCTAAATGCTTGAGGACTGCAGTCTATCATGAAATCCTAATTGGATATTTAGAATATGTC
AAGAAATTAGGTTACACAACAGGGCATATTTGGGCATGTCCACCAAGTGAGGGAGATGATTATATCTTCC
ATTGCCATCCTCCTGACCAGAAGATACCCAAGCCCAAGCGACTGCAGGAATGGTACAAAAAAATGCTTGA
CAAGGCTGTATCAGAGCGTATTGTCCATGACTACAAGGATATTTTTAAACAAGCTACTGAAGATAGATTA
ACAAGTGCAAAGGAATTGCCTTATTTCGAGGGTGATTTCTGGCCCAATGTTCTGGAAGAAAGCATTAAGG
AACTGGAACAGGAGGAAGAAGAGAGAAAACGAGAGGAAAACACCAGCAATGAAAGCACAGATGTGACCAA
GGGAGACAGCAAAAATGCTAAAAAGAAGAATAATAAGAAAACCAGCAAAAATAAGAGCAGCCTGAGTAGG
GGCAACAAGAAGAAACCCGGGATGCCCAATGTATCTAACGACCTCTCACAGAAACTATATGCCACCATGG
AGAAGCATAAAGAGGTCTTCTTTGTGATCCGCCTCATTGCTGGCCCTGCTGCCAACTCCCTGCCTCCCAT
TGTTGATCCTGATCCTCTCATCCCCTGCGATCTGATGGATGGTCGGGATGCGTTTCTCACGCTGGCAAGG
GACAAGCACCTGGAGTTCTCTTCACTCGAAGAAGCCCAGTGGTCCACCATGTGCATGCTGGTGGAGCTGC
ACACGCAGAGCCAGGACTACCCGTACGACGTTCCGGACTACGCTTCTTGAGTTTAAACCGCTGATCAGCC
TCGACTGTGCCTTCTAGTTGCCAGCCATCTGTTGTTTGCCCCTCCCCCGTGCCTTCCTTGACCCTGGAAG
GTGCCACTCCCACTGTCCTTTCCTAATAAAATGAGGAAATTGCATCGCATTGTCTGAGTAGGTGTCATTC
TATTCTGGGGGGTGGGGTGGGGCAGGACAGCAAGGGGGAGGATTGGGAAGACAATAGCAGGCATGCTGGG
GATGCGGTGGGCTCTATGGCTTCTGAGGCGGAAAGAACCAGCTGGGGCTCTAGGGGGTATCCCC
[124 nt withheld, positions 7345-7468]
C
[91 nt withheld, positions 7470-7560]
A
[49 nt withheld, positions 7562-7610]
CCTTTGACGTTGGAGTCCACGTTCTTT
[37 nt withheld, positions 7638-7674]
ACCCTATCTCGGTCTATTCTTTTGATTTATAAGGGATTTTGCCGATTTCGGCCTATTGGTTAAAAAATGA
GCTGATTTAACAAAAATTTAACGCGAATTAATTCTGTGGAATGTGTGTCAGTTAGGGTGTGGAAAGTCCC
CAGGCTCCCCAGCAGGCAGAAGTATGCAAAGCATGCATCTCAATTAGTCAGCAACCAGGTGTGGAAAGTC
CCCAGGCTCCCCAGCAGGCAGAAGTATGCAAAGCATGCATCTCAATTAGTCAGCAACCATAGTCCCGCCC
CTAACTCCGCCCATCCCGCCCCTAACTCCGCCCAGTTCCGCCCATTCTCCGCCCCATGGCTGACTAATTT
TTTTTATTTATGCAGAGGCCGAGGCCGCCTCTGCCTCTGAGCTATTCCAGAAGTAGTGAGGAGGCTTTTT
TGGAGGCCTAGGCTTTTGCAAAAAGCTCCCGGGAGCTTGTATATCCATTTTCGGATCTGATCAAGAGACA
GGATGAGGATCGTTTCGCATGATTGAACAAGATGGATTGCACGCAGGTTCTCCGGCCGCTTGGGTGGAGA
GGCTATTCGGCTATGACTGGGCACAACAGACAATCGGCTGCTCTGATGCCGCCGTGTTCCGGCTGTCAGC
GCAGGGGCGCCCGGTTCTTTTTGTCAAGACCGACCTGTCCGGTGCCCTGAATGAACTGCAGGACGAGGCA
GCGCGGCTATCGTGGCTGGCCACGACGGGCGTTCCTTGCGCAGCTGTGCTCGACGTTGTCACTGAAGCGG
GAAGGGACTGGCTGCTATTGGGCGAAGTGCCGGGGCAGGATCTCCTGTCATCTCACCTTGCTCCTGCCGA
GAAAGTATCCATCATGGCTGATGCAATGCGGCGGCTGCATACGCTTGATCCGGCTACCTGCCCATTCGAC
CACCAAGCGAAACATCGCATCGAGCGAGCACGTACTCGGATGGAAGCCGGTCTTGTCGATCAGGATGATC
TGGACGAAGAGCATCAGGGGCTCGCGCCAGCCGAACTGTTCGCCAGGCTCAAGGCGCGCATGCCCGACGG
CGAGGATCTCGTCGTGACCCATGGCGATGCCTGCTTGCCGAATATCATGGTGGAAAATGGCCGCTTTTCT
GGATTCATCGACTGTGGCCGGCTGGGTGTGGCGGACCGCTATCAGGACATAGCGTTGGCTACCCGTGATA
TTGCTGAAGAGCTTGGCGGCGAATGGGCTGACCGCTTCCTCGTGCTTTACGGTATCGCCGCTCCCGATTC
GCAGCGCATCGCCTTCTATCGCCTTCTTGACGAGTTCTTCTGAGCGGGACTCTGGGGTTCGAAATGACCG
ACCAAGCGACGCCCAACCTGCCATCACGAGATTTCGATTCCACCGCCGCCTTCTATGAAAGGTTGGGCTT
CGGAATCGTTTTCCGGGACGCCGGCTGGATGATCCTCCAGCGCGGGGATCTCATGCTGGAGTTCTTCGCC
CACCCCAACTTGTTTATTGCAGCTTATAATGGTTACAAATAAAGCAATAGCATCACAAATTTCACAAATA
AAGCATTTTTTTCACTGCATTCTAGTTGTGGTTTGTCCAAACTCATCAATGTATCTTATCATGTCTGTAT
ACCGTCGACCTCTAGCTAGAGCTTGGCGTAATCATGGTCATAGCTGTTTCCTGTGTGAAATTGTTATCCG
CTCACAATTCCACACAACATACGAGCCGGAAGCATAAAGTGTAAAGCCTGGGGTGCCTAATGAGTGAGCT
AACTCACATTAATTGCGTTGCGCTCACTGCCCGCTTTCCAGTCGGGAAACCTGTCGTGCCAGCTGCATTA
ATGAATCGGCCAACGCGCGGGGAGAGGCGGTTTGCGTATTGGGCGCTCTTCCGCTTCCTCGCTCACTGAC
TCGCTGCGCTCGGTCGTTCGGCTGCGGCGAGCGGTATCAGCTCACTCAAAGGCGGTAATACGGTTATCCA
CAGAATCAGGGGATAACGCAGGAAAGAACATGTGAGCAAAAGGCCAGCAAAAGGCCAGGAACCGTAAAAA
GGCCGCGTTGCTGGCGTTTTTCCATAGGCTCCGCCCCCCTGACGAGCATCACAAAAATCGACGCTCAAGT
CAGAGGTGGCGAAACCCGACAGGACTATAAAGATACCAGGCGTTTCCCCCTGGAAGCTCCCTCGTGCGCT
CTCCTGTTCCGACCCTGCCGCTTACCGGATACCTGTCCGCCTTTCTCCCTTCGGGAAGCGTGGCGCTTTC
TCATAGCTCACGCTGTAGGTATCTCAGTTCGGTGTAGGTCGTTCGCTCCAAGCTGGGCTGTGTGCACGAA
CCCCCCGTTCAGCCCGACCGCTGCGCCTTATCCGGTAACTATCGTCTTGAGTCCAACCCGGTAAGACACG
ACTTATCGCCACTGGCAGCAGCCACTGGTAACAGGATTAGCAGAGCGAGGTATGTAGGCGGTGCTACAGA
GTTCTTGAAGTGGTGGCCTAACTACGGCTACACTAGAAGAACAGTATTTGGTATCTGCGCTCTGCTGAAG
CCAGTTACCTTCGGAAAAAGAGTTGGTAGCTCTTGATCCGGCAAACAAACCACCGCTGGTAGCGGTTTTT
TTGTTTGCAAGCAGCAGATTACGCGCAGAAAAAAAGGATCTCAAGAAGATCCTTTGATCTTTTCTACGGG
GTCTGACGCTCAGTGGAACGAAAACTCACGTTAAGGGATTTTGGTCATGAGATTATCAAAAAGGATCTTC
ACCTAGATCCTTTTAAATTAAAAATGAAGTTTTAAATCAATCTAAAGTATATATGAGTAAACTTGGTCTG
ACAGTTACCAATGCTTAATCAGTGAGGCACCTATCTCAGCGATCTGTCTATTTCGTTCATCCATAGTTGC
CTGACTCCCCGTCGTGTAGATAACTACGATACGGGAGGGCTTACCATCTGGCCCCAGTGCTGCAATGATA
CCGCGAGACCCACGCTCACCGGCTCCAGATTTATCAGCAATAAACCAGCCAGCCGGAAGGGCCGAGCGCA
GAAGTGGTCCTGCAACTTTATCCGCCTCCATCCAGTCTATTAATTGTTGCCGGGAAGCTAGAGTAAGTAG
TTCGCCAGTTAATAGTTTGCGCAACGTTGTTGCCATTGCTACAGGCATCGTGGTGTCACGCTCGTCGTTT
GGTATGGCTTCATTCAGCTCCGGTTCCCAACGATCAAGGCGAGTTACATGATCCCCCATGTTGTGCAAAA
AAGCGGTTAGCTCCTTCGGTCCTCCGATCGTTGTCAGAAGTAAGTTGGCCGCAGTGTTATCACTCATGGT
TATGGCAGCACTGCATAATTCTCTTACTGTCATGCCATCCGTAAGATGCTTTTCTGTGACTGGTGAGTAC
TCAACCAAGTCATTCTGAGAATAGTGTATGCGGCGACCGAGTTGCTCTTGCCCGGCGTCAATACGGGATA
ATACCGCGCCACATAGCAGAACTTTAAAAGTGCTCATCATTGGAAAACGTTCTTCGGGGCGAAAACTCTC
AAGGATCTTACCGCTGTTGAGATCCAGTTCGATGTAACCCACTCGTGCACCCAACTGATCTTCAGCATCT
TTTACTTTCACCAGCGTTTCTGGGTGAGCAAAAACAGGAAGGCAAAATGCCGCAAAAAAGGGAATAAGGG
CGACACGGAAATGTTGAATACTCATACTCTTCCTTTTTCAATATTATTGAAGCATTTATCAGGGTTATTG
TCTCATGAGCGGATACATATTTGAATGTATTTAGAAAAATAAACAAATAGGGGTTCCGCGCACATTTCCC
CGAAAAGTGCCACCTGACGTC
