>Addgene plasmid #61359 | pcDNA-dCas9-p300 Core (1645/1646 RR/EE) | depositor partial sequence | sequence record 99791 | p300 Core Effector Fusion (aa 1048-1664 of human p300; mutation 1645/1646 RR/EE)
GCTAGGAGGTGACCCAATTGCCGGATCCAAGGCTAGCCCGAAAAAGAAACGCAAAGTTGGGCGCGCCATT
TTCAAACCAGAAGAACTACGACAGGCACTGATGCCAACTTTGGAGGCACTTTACCGTCAGGATCCAGAAT
CCCTTCCCTTTCGTCAACCTGTGGACCCTCAGCTTTTAGGAATCCCTGATTACTTTGATATTGTGAAGAG
CCCCATGGATCTTTCTACCATTAAGAGGAAGTTAGACACTGGACAGTATCAGGAGCCCTGGCAGTATGTC
GATGATATTTGGCTTATGTTCAATAATGCCTGGTTATATAACCGGAAAACATCACGGGTATACAAATACT
GCTCCAAGCTCTCTGAGGTCTTTGAACAAGAAATTGACCCAGTGATGCAAAGCCTTGGATACTGTTGTGG
CAGAAAGTTGGAGTTCTCTCCACAGACACTGTGTTGCTACGGCAAACAGTTGTGCACAATACCTCGTGAT
GCCACTTATTACAGTTACCAGAACAGGTATCATTTCTGTGAGAAGTGTTTCAATGAGATCCAAGGGGAGA
GCGTTTCTTTGGGGGATGACCCTTCCCAGCCTCAAACTACAATAAATAAAGAACAATTTTCCAAGAGAAA
AAATGACACACTGGATCCTGAACTGTTTGTTGAATGTACAGAGTGCGGAAGAAAGATGCATCAGATCTGT
GTCCTTCACCATGAGATCATCTGGCCTGCTGGATTCGTCTGTGATGGCTGTTTAAAGAAAAGTGCACGAA
CTAGGAAAGAAAATAAGTTTTCTGCTAAAAGGTTGCCATCTACCAGACTTGGCACCTTTCTAGAGAATCG
TGTGAATGACTTTCTGAGGCGACAGAATCACCCTGAGTCAGGAGAGGTCACTGTTAGAGTAGTTCATGCT
TCTGACAAAACCGTGGAAGTAAAACCAGGCATGAAAGCAAGGTTTGTGGACAGTGGAGAGATGGCAGAAT
CCTTTCCATACCGAACCAAAGCCCTCTTTGCCTTTGAAGAAATTGATGGTGTTGACCTGTGCTTCTTTGG
CATGCATGTTCAAGAGTATGGCTCTGACTGCCCTCCACCCAACCAGAGGAGAGTATACATATCTTACCTC
GATAGTGTTCATTTCTTCCGTCCTAAATGCTTGAGGACTGCAGTCTATCATGAAATCCTAATTGGATATT
TAGAATATGTCAAGAAATTAGGTTACACAACAGGGCATATTTGGGCATGTCCACCAAGTGAGGGAGATGA
TTATATCTTCCATTGCCATCCTCCTGACCAGAAGATACCCAAGCCCAAGCGACTGCAGGAATGGTACAAA
AAAATGCTTGACAAGGCTGTATCAGAGCGTATTGTCCATGACTACAAGGATATTTTTAAACAAGCTACTG
AAGATAGATTAACAAGTGCAAAGGAATTGCCTTATTTCGAGGGTGATTTCTGGCCCAATGTTCTGGAAGA
AAGCATTAAGGAACTGGAACAGGAGGAAGAAGAGAGAAAACGAGAGGAAAACACCAGCAATGAAAGCACA
GATGTGACCAAGGGAGACAGCAAAAATGCTAAAAAGAAGAATAATAAGAAAACCAGCAAAAATAAGAGCA
GCCTGAGTAGGGGCAACAAGAAGAAACCCGGGATGCCCAATGTATCTAACGACCTCTCACAGAAACTATA
TGCCACCATGGAGAAGCATAAAGAGGTCTTCTTTGTGATCCGCCTCATTGCTGGCCCTGCTGCCAACTCC
CTGCCTCCCATTGTTGATCCTGATCCTCTCATCCCCTGCGATCTGATGGATGGTCGGGATGCGTTTCTCA
CGCTGGCAAGGGACAAGCACCTGGAGTTCTCTTCACTCGAAGAAGCCCAGTGGTCCACCATGTGCATGCT
GGTGGAGCTGCACACGCAGAGCCAGGACTACCCGTACGACGTTCCGGACTACGCTTCTTGAGTTTAAACC
GCTGATCAGCCTCGACTGTGCCTTCTAGTTGCCAGCCATCTGTTGTTTGCCC
