>Addgene plasmid #61359 | pcDNA-dCas9-p300 Core (1645/1646 RR/EE) | addgene partial sequence | sequence record 108070 | CMV-F 5'-CGCAAATGGGCGGTAGGCGTG-3'
ACTGCTTACTGGCTTATCGAAATTAATACGACTCACTATAGGGAGACCCAAGCTGGCTAGCGCCATGGAC
TACAAAGACCATGACGGTGATTATAAAGATCATGACATCGATTACAAGGATGACGATGACAAGATGGCCC
CCAAGAAGAAGAGGAAGGTGGGCCGCGGAATGGATAAGAAATACTCAATAGGCTTAGCTATCGGCACAAA
TAGCGTCGGATGGGCGGTGATCACTGATGAATATAAGGTTCCGTCTAAAAAGTTCAAGGTTCTGGGAAAT
ACAGACCGCCACAGTATCAAAAAAAATCTTATAGGGGCTCTTTTATTTGACAGTGGAGAGACAGCGGAAG
CGACTCGTCTCAAACGGACAGCTCGTAGAAGGTATACACGTCGGAAGAATCGTATTTGTTATCTACAGGA
GATTTTTTCAAATGAGATGGCGAAAGTAGATGATAGTTTCTTTCATCGACTTGAAGAGTCTTTTTTGGTG
GAAGAAGACAAGAAGCATGAACGTCATCCTATTTTTGGAAATATAGTAGATGAAGTTGCTTATCATGAGA
AATATCCAACTATCTATCATCTGCGAAAAAAATTGGTAGATTCTACTGATAAAGCGGATTTGCGCTTAAT
CTATTTGGCCTTAGCGCATATGATTAAGTTTCGTGGTCA
