>Addgene plasmid #61359 | pcDNA-dCas9-p300 Core (1645/1646 RR/EE) | addgene partial sequence | sequence record 108071 | BGH-rev 5'-TAGAAGGCACAGTCGAGG-3'
AGAAGCGTAGTCCGGAACGTCGTACGGGTAGTCCTGGCTCTGCGTGTGCAGCTCCACCAGCATGCACATG
GTGGACCACTGGGCTTCTTCGAGTGAAGAGAACTCCAGGTGCTTGTCCCTTGCCAGCGTGAGAAACGCAT
CCCGACCATCCATCAGATCGCAGGGGATGAGAGGATCAGGATCAACAATGGGAGGCAGGGAGTTGGCAGC
AGGGCCAGCAATGAGGCGGATCACAAAGAAGACCTCTTTATGCTTCTCCATGGTGGCATATAGTTTCTGT
GAGAGGTCGTTAGATACATTGGGCATCCCGGGTTTCTTCTTGTTGCCCCTACTCAGGCTGCTCTTATTTT
TGCTGGTTTTCTTATTATTCTTCTTTTTAGCATTTTTGCTGTCTCCCTTGGTCACATCTGTGCTTTCATT
GCTGGTGTTTTCCTCTCGTTTTCTCTCTTCTTCCTCCTGTTCCAGTTCCTTAATGCTTTCTTCCAGAACA
TTGGGCCAGAAATCACCCTCGAAATAAGGCAATTCCTTTGCACTTGTTAATCTATCTTCAGTAGCTTGTT
TAAAAATATCCTTGTAGTCATGGACAATACGCTCTGATACAGCCTTGTCAAGCATTTTTTTGTACCATTC
CTGCAGTCGCTT
