>Addgene plasmid #61359 | pcDNA-dCas9-p300 Core (1645/1646 RR/EE) | addgene partial sequence | sequence record 109249 | dCas9-F3 5'-CACGCATTGATTTGAGTCAGC-3'
CGCAAAGTTGGGCGCGCCATTTTCAAACCAGAAGAACTACGACAGGCACTGATGCCAACTTTGGAGGCAC
TTTACCGTCAGGATCCAGAATCCCTTCCCTTTCGTCAACCTGTGGACCCTCAGCTTTTAGGAATCCCTGA
TTACTTTGATATTGTGAAGAGCCCCATGGATCTTTCTACCATTAAGAGGAAGTTAGACACTGGACAGTAT
CAGGAGCCCTGGCAGTATGTCGATGATATTTGGCTTATGTTCAATAATGCCTGGTTATATAACCGGAAAA
CATCACGGGTATACAAATACTGCTCCAAGCTCTCTGAGGTCTTTGAACAAGAAATTGACCCAGTGATGCA
AAGCCTTGGATACTGTTGTGGCAGAAAGTTGGAGTTCTCTCCACAGACACTGTGTTGCTACGGCAAACAG
TTGTGCACAATACCTCGTGATGCCACTTATTACAGTTACCAGAACAGGTATCATTTCTGTGAGAAGTGTT
TCAATGAGATCCAAGGGGAGAGCGTTTCTTTGGGGGATGACCCTTCCCAGCCTCAAACTACAATAAATAA
AGAACAATTTTCCAAGAGAAAAAATGACACACTGGATCCTGAACTGTTTGTTGAATGTACAGAGTGCGGA
AGAAAGATGCATCAGATCTGTGTCCTTCACCATGAGATCATCTGGCCTGCTGGATTCGTCTGTGATGGCT
G
